Addgene plasmid #210950: pNLF1-C_DCAF1:1-1507
Purpose: Mammalian expression of full-length human DCAF1. C-terminal NanoLuc luciferase tag.
Depositing lab: Cheryl Arrowsmith. Publication: A Target Class Ligandability Evaluation of WD40 Repeat-Containing Proteins. Ackloo S, Li F, Szewczyk M, Seitova A, Loppnau P, Zeng H, Xu J, Ahmad S, Arnautova YA, Baghaie AJ, Beldar S, Bolotokova A, Centrella PA, Chau I, Clark MA, Cuozzo JW, Dehghani-Tafti S, Disch JS, Dong A, Dumas A, Feng JA, Ghiabi P, Gibson E, Gilmer J, Goldman B, Green SR, Guie MA, Guilinger JP, Harms N, Herasymenko O, Houliston S, Hutchinson A, Kearnes S, Keefe AD, Kimani SW, Kramer T, Kutera M, Kwak HA, Lento C, Li Y, Liu J, Loup J, Machado RAC, Mulhern CJ, Perveen S, Righetto GL, Riley P, Shrestha S, Sigel EA, Silva M, Sintchak MD, Slakman BL, Taylor RD, Thompson J, Torng W, Underkoffler C, von Rechenberg M, Walsh RT, Watson I, Wilson DJ, Wolf E, Yadav M, Yazdi AK, Zhang J, Zhang Y, Santhakumar V, Edwards AM, Barsyte-Lovejoy D, Schapira M, Brown PJ, Halabelian L, Arrowsmith CH. J Med Chem. 2025 Jan 23;68(2):1092-1112. doi: 10.1021/acs.jmedchem.4c02010. Epub 2024 Nov 4. PubMed 39495097.
Backbone
  Vector backbone: pNLF1-C
  Backbone manufacturer: Promega
  Vector type: Mammalian Expression
  Selectable markers: Hygromycin
Growth in bacteria
  Bacterial resistance: Ampicillin, 100 μg/mL
  Growth temperature: 37°C
  Growth strain: DH5alpha
  Copy number: High Copy
Gene/Insert
  Gene/Insert name: DCAF1:M1-E1507
  Species: H. sapiens (human)
  Insert size (bp): 4521
  Mutation: wild type
  Entrez Gene: DCAF1 (a.k.a. RIP, VPRBP)
  Promoter: CMV
  Tag / fusion protein: NanoLuc luciferase (C terminal on insert)
  Cloning method: Ligation Independent Cloning
  Sequencing primers: 5′ ttacagctcttaaggctagag; 3′ agccggctgtctgtcgccag
Resource information
  A portion of this plasmid was derived from a plasmid made by: Mammalian Gene Collection (BC110371)
Terms and licenses: Academic/Nonprofit Terms; Industry Terms: Not Available to Industry
Depositor comments: 5' Cloning Site: EcoR1 (not destroyed), 3' Cloning Site: Xba1 (not destroyed). C terminal tag: srfgpnscrralgssgvftledfvgdwrqtagynldqvleqggvsslfqnlgvsvtpiqrivlsgenglkidihviipyeglsgdqmgqiekifkvvypvddhhfkvilhygtlvidgvtpnmidyfgrpyegiavfdgkkitvtgtlwngnkiiderlinpdgsllfrvtingvtgwrlcerila.
How to cite: pNLF1-C_DCAF1:1-1507 was a gift from Cheryl Arrowsmith (Addgene plasmid # 210950 ; http://n2t.net/addgene:210950 ; RRID:Addgene_210950)
