[The description below was written by a language model from this plasmid's Addgene catalogue record and pLannotate feature annotations shown in this document.]
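Description:
pNLF1-C_DCAF1:1-1507 is a mammalian expression plasmid of about 10.5 kb built on Promega's pNLF1-C backbone, which is designed to place a NanoLuc luciferase tag at the C terminus of a protein of interest. It is propagated in E. coli as a high-copy plasmid through a ColE1/pUC-type origin with ampicillin selection (AmpR, β-lactamase). An annotated ColE1 cer site helps keep the plasmid monomeric. For selection in mammalian cells, it carries a hygromycin phosphotransferase (hph) gene driven by the SV40 enhancer/early promoter and ended by a synthetic poly(A) signal.

The payload is the wild-type, full-length human DCAF1 coding sequence (also called VPRBP; residues M1 to E1507, 4,521 bp), derived from a Mammalian Gene Collection clone and inserted by ligation-independent cloning between EcoRI and XbaI sites that remain intact. Transcription is driven by the CMV immediate-early enhancer and promoter, followed by a chimeric β-globin/immunoglobulin intron that typically improves expression. A T7 promoter upstream of the insert could also support in vitro transcription. DCAF1 is joined through a short linker to human codon-optimised NanoLuc, and an SV40 poly(A) signal lies downstream of the cassette. Several other short annotated fragments (SET1, T7 terminator, large T antigen, M13 ori, bom, tnpA) are probably backbone remnants or partial matches rather than functional parts.

DCAF1 is a WD40-repeat substrate receptor of the CUL4–DDB1 ubiquitin ligase. The plasmid was deposited with a study assessing the ligandability of WD40-repeat proteins. The record states only that it is for mammalian expression of NanoLuc-tagged DCAF1. Such fusions are commonly used as luminescent donors in BRET-based cellular target-engagement or interaction assays.
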