Features (pLannotate 1.2.2; 20 found; start..end, strand, type, name):
    140..517     +  enhancer       CMV enhancer: human cytomegalovirus immediate early enhancer
    519..718     +  promoter       CMV promoter: human cytomegalovirus (CMV) immediate early promoter
    857..989     +  intron         chimeric intron: chimera between introns from human β-globin and immunoglobulin heavy chain genes
   1033..1051    +  promoter       T7 promoter: promoter for bacteriophage T7 RNA polymerase
   1085..5605    +  CDS            DCAF1: DCAF1_HUMAN - Also known as KIAA0800, RIP, VPRBP. Experimental evidence at protein level: Swiss-Prot protein existence level 1. (Microbial infection) In case of infection by HIV-2 virus, it is recruited by HIV-2 Vpx in order to hijack the CUL4A-RBX1-DDB1- DCAF1/VPRBP function leading to enhanced efficiency of macrophage infection and promotion of the replication of cognate primate lentiviruses in cells of monocyte/macrophage lineage. From Homo sapiens (Human).
   5654..6166    +  CDS            Nluc: NanoLuc® luciferase human codon-optimized
   6199..6248    +  CDS            SET1 (fragment): solubility-enhancement tag derived from T7 phage gene 10B
   6256..6275    +  terminator     T7 terminator (fragment): transcription terminator for bacteriophage T7 RNA polymerase
   6297..6418    -  polyA_signal   SV40 poly(A) signal: SV40 polyadenylation signal
   6441..6509    -  CDS            large T antigen (fragment): large T antigen from SV40 (simian virus 40)
   6514..6546    +  rep_origin     M13 ori (fragment): M13 bacteriophage origin of replication; arrow indicates direction of (+) strand synthesis
   6547..6598    -  misc_feature   bom (fragment): basis of mobility region from pBR322
   6663..7020    +  promoter       SV40 promoter: SV40 enhancer and early promoter
   7051..8073    +  CDS            hph: KHYB_ECOLX - Experimental evidence at protein level: Swiss-Prot protein existence level 1. The aminoglycoside phosphotransferases achieve inactivation of their antibiotic substrates by phosphorylation. Only phosphorylates hygromycin and closely related compounds such as demethyl analogs and destomycin. From Escherichia coli.
   8112..8160    +  polyA_signal   poly(A) signal: synthetic polyadenylation signal
   8181..8273    -  CDS            tnpA (fragment): TN5P_ECOLX - Also known as tnp. Experimental evidence at protein level: Swiss-Prot protein existence level 1. Mediates transposition of transposon Tn5 by a 'cut and paste' mechanism. First, the monomeric transposase binds the 19 bp inverted DNA repeats flanking the transposon. Then, dimerization of the DNA- bound transposase creates a synaptic DNA complex. After nicking of the first DNA strand, excision of the transposon proceeds through a series of intermediates. The transposase then mediates the insertion of the transposon at a new site by strand transfer. The activity of the wild- type tran
   8316..8420    +  promoter       AmpR promoter: bla
   8421..9281    +  CDS            AmpR: β-lactamase; bla; confers resistance to ampicillin, carbenicillin, and related antibiotics
   9439..10027   -  rep_origin     ori: high-copy-number ColE1/pMB1/pBR322/pUC origin of replication
  10143..10426   +  misc_feature   cer region: ColE1-derived recombination site that helps to maintain plasmids as monomers
>Addgene plasmid #210950 | pNLF1-C_DCAF1:1-1507 | addgene full sequence | sequence record 423290 | Addgene NGS Result
TCAATATTGGCCATTAGCCATATTATTCATTGGTTATATAGCATAAATCAATATTGGCTATTGGCCATTG
CATACGTTGTATCTATATCATAATATGTACATTTATATTGGCTCATGTCCAATATGACCGCCATGTTGGC
ATTGATTATTGACTAGTTATTAATAGTAATCAATTACGGGGTCATTAGTTCATAGCCCATATATGGAGTT
CCGCGTTACATAACTTACGGTAAATGGCCCGCCTGGCTGACCGCCCAACGACCCCCGCCCATTGACGTCA
ATAATGACGTATGTTCCCATAGTAACGCCAATAGGGACTTTCCATTGACGTCAATGGGTGGAGTATTTAC
GGTAAACTGCCCACTTGGCAGTACATCAAGTGTATCATATGCCAAGTCCGCCCCCTATTGACGTCAATGA
CGGTAAATGGCCCGCCTGGCATTATGCCCAGTACATGACCTTACGGGACTTTCCTACTTGGCAGTACATC
TACGTATTAGTCATCGCTATTACCATGGTGATGCGGTTTTGGCAGTACACCAATGGGCGTGGATAGCGGT
TTGACTCACGGGGATTTCCAAGTCTCCACCCCATTGACGTCAATGGGAGTTTGTTTTGGCACCAAAATCA
ACGGGACTTTCCAAAATGTCGTAATAACCCCGCCCCGTTGACGCAAATGGGCGGTAGGCGTGTACGGTGG
GAGGTCTATATAAGCAGAGCTGGTTTAGTGAACCGTCAGATCACTAGAAGCTTTATTGCGGTAGTTTATC
ACAGTTAAATTGCTAACGCAGTCAGTGCTTCTGACACAACAGTCTCGAACTTAAGCTGCAGAAGTTGGTC
GTGAGGCACTGGGCAGGTAAGTATCAAGGTTACAAGACAGGTTTAAGGAGACCAATAGAAACTGGGCTTG
TCGAGACAGAGAAGACTCTTGCGTTTCTGATAGGCACCTATTGGTCTTACTGACATCCACTTTGCCTTTC
TCTCCACAGGTGTCCACTCCCAGTTCAATTACAGCTCTTAAGGCTAGAGTATTAATACGACTCACTATAG
GGCTAGCAAAGCGATCGCTTCCGAATTCGCCACCATGACTACAGTAGTGGTACATGTGGACTCCAAAGCT
GAGCTCACTACCCTGCTGGAGCAGTGGGAAAAGGAACATGGCAGTGGGCAGGACATGGTACCTATCCTTA
CCAGGATGTCTCAATTGATTGAAAAAGAAACTGAAGAGTATCGTAAAGGGGATCCAGACCCATTTGATGA
TCGACATCCTGGTCGAGCTGATCCAGAGTGTATGCTGGGCCACTTGCTGAGAATACTCTTCAAGAATGAT
GATTTCATGAATGCACTGGTGAATGCATATGTGATGACAAGCCGAGAGCCCCCTTTAAACACTGCAGCTT
GCAGACTCCTATTAGACATCATGCCAGGGCTGGAAACTGCTGTCGTCTTTCAAGAAAAGGAGGGAATTGT
CGAGAATCTTTTCAAATGGGCCCGAGAGGCCGATCAACCATTGAGGACATATTCTACTGGACTGTTAGGA
GGTGCTATGGAAAATCAAGACATTGCTGCCAACTATAGAGATGAAAATTCACAGCTGGTGGCAATAGTGC
TTCGAAGACTGAGGGAGCTACAGCTACAGGAAGTGGCTTTGCGGCAGGAAAACAAGCGTCCCAGTCCACG
GAAGCTCTCTTCTGAACCCCTTTTGCCTCTGGATGAGGAGGCTGTGGATATGGACTATGGTGACATGGCT
GTAGATGTAGTGGATGGAGACCAAGAGGAAGCTTCTGGAGACATGGAGATCTCCTTTCATCTTGATTCAG
GCCACAAGACTAGTAGCAGAGTGAACTCAACAACCAAACCTGAGGATGGAGGATTAAAGAAAAACAAGTC
AGCAAAACAGGGTGACAGAGAGAACTTTAGGAAAGCCAAGCAAAAGTTGGGTTTCTCATCTTCTGATCCA
GATCGCATGTTTGTTGAGCTGTCTAATAGCAGTTGGTCAGAAATGTCTCCCTGGGTGATTGGCACCAATT
ATACCCTTTATCCTATGACTCCTGCTATCGAGCAGCGACTCATTCTCCAATATTTGACCCCTCTAGGAGA
ATATCAGGAGCTACTTCCCATATTCATGCAACTTGGATCACGGGAGCTGATGATGTTCTATATTGACCTG
AAGCAAACTAATGATGTCCTGCTTACATTTGAGGCACTAAAGCACCTAGCATCTCTCCTGCTCCATAACA
AATTTGCCACAGAATTTGTTGCGCATGGTGGAGTACAGAAATTACTGGAAATACCTCGTCCTTCTATGGC
TGCAACCGGTGTGTCTATGTGTTTGTATTACCTATCCTACAATCAGGATGCCATGGAAAGAGTTTGCATG
CATCCCCACAATGTTCTGTCTGATGTGGTGAACTATACCCTGTGGTTAATGGAGTGTTCTCATGCTTCAG
GATGCTGCCATGCTACCATGTTTTTTTCAATTTGCTTCTCATTTCGGGCCGTCTTGGAGCTCTTTGACCG
CTATGATGGTCTTCGTCGTCTGGTGAACTTGATCAGTACTTTGGAGATTCTAAATTTGGAAGATCAGGGT
GCACTTCTGAGTGATGATGAAATATTTGCTAGCCGCCAAACTGGGAAACATACCTGCATGGCCTTGCGCA
AATACTTTGAGGCTCACCTGGCCATTAAATTGGAACAAGTGAAGCAGTCACTTCAGAGGACTGAGGGTGG
CATTCTTGTCCACCCACAACCCCCGTACAAGGCATGCTCATATACTCATGAACAGATTGTGGAAATGATG
GAATTTTTGATAGAATATGGCCCAGCGCAGCTATATTGGGAACCAGCTGAAGTTTTCCTCAAACTTTCTT
GTGTGCAACTCTTGTTGCAGCTTATTTCTATTGCCTGCAATTGGAAGACCTATTATGCAAGGAATGACAC
TGTGCGCTTTGCTTTGGATGTCCTGGCTATTCTTACTGTGGTGCCAAAAATCCAGCTCCAGTTGGCAGAA
TCAGTGGACGTGTTGGATGAGGCTGGATCTACAGTCTCTACTGTAGGTATCAGCATTATTTTGGGAGTGG
CTGAGGGTGAGTTCTTCATCCATGATGCTGAAATTCAGAAGTCAGCACTTCAGATTATCATCAATTGTGT
GTGTGGCCCAGATAACCGAATATCCAGTATTGGTAAATTTATCTCTGGTACTCCTCGGAGAAAGCTGCCT
CAGAACCCTAAAAGCAGTGAGCACACCCTGGCCAAGATGTGGAATGTGGTTCAGTCCAACAACGGCATCA
AGGTGCTCCTGTCCTTACTGTCCATTAAGATGCCCATCACAGATGCAGACCAAATCCGGGCCCTGGCCTG
CAAAGCCCTAGTGGGCCTGTCTCGCAGTAGCACTGTCCGGCAGATCATCAGTAAACTGCCCCTTTTCAGC
AGCTGCCAGATCCAGCAGCTGATGAAGGAGCCTGTGCTGCAGGACAAGCGCAGTGACCATGTCAAGTTCT
GCAAGTATGCTGCTGAACTCATTGAACGGGTGTCAGGAAAACCACTTCTCATTGGCACTGATGTTTCCCT
AGCACGACTGCAGAAAGCAGATGTTGTTGCCCAGTCAAGGATCTCCTTCCCTGAGAAAGAGCTGCTTTTG
TTGATACGAAACCATCTTATTTCTAAAGGGCTTGGAGAAACAGCAACCGTGCTGACAAAAGAGGCTGACC
TGCCCATGACTGCTGCCTCCCATTCTTCTGCCTTTACCCCAGTCACTGCTGCTGCTTCTCCTGTCTCTCT
ACCCCGAACCCCTCGTATCGCTAATGGCATTGCAACTCGTCTGGGCAGCCATGCTGCTGTGGGTGCCTCT
GCGCCTTCTGCCCCTACTGCTCATCCTCAGCCACGGCCCCCCCAGGGTCCGCTAGCTCTGCCCGGCCCAT
CTTATGCAGGCAACTCCCCTTTGATTGGTAGAATCAGTTTTATCAGAGAGAGGCCATCACCCTGCAATGG
CAGGAAAATCAGAGTGTTGCGGCAGAAGTCGGACCATGGTGCCTACAGCCAAAGCCCAGCCATAAAAAAA
CAGCTGGACAGACATCTTCCTTCCCCACCTACGCTGGACAGTATAATCACAGAGTATCTTAGAGAACAAC
ATGCTCGCTGCAAGAATCCAGTTGCCACCTGCCCACCTTTCTCCCTCTTTACTCCTCACCAATGTCCTGA
GCCAAAACAGAGGCGGCAAGCGCCAATAAACTTTACGTCAAGGCTAAACCGCAGGGCATCATTTCCAAAG
TATGGAGGGGTGGATGGCGGATGCTTTGATAGGCACCTTATCTTTAGCAGATTCCGTCCTATTTCAGTGT
TCCGGGAAGCCAATGAAGATGAGAGTGGCTTCACCTGCTGTGCATTCTCAGCACGGGAGCGGTTCCTGAT
GCTTGGCACCTGCACAGGGCAGCTGAAGCTCTATAATGTGTTTAGTGGACAGGAGGAGGCCAGCTATAAC
TGTCACAACTCAGCCATCACACATCTTGAACCTTCCAGGGATGGGTCCTTGCTGCTGACATCTGCTACTT
GGAGCCAGCCTTTGTCTGCACTTTGGGGAATGAAGTCAGTATTTGATATGAAGCATTCCTTCACAGAAGA
TCACTATGTTGAGTTCAGTAAGCACTCCCAGGATCGGGTCATCGGCACAAAAGGAGACATTGCCCACATT
TATGATATTCAGACTGGCAACAAGCTGTTGACTCTGTTTAACCCAGATCTTGCCAACAACTACAAGAGGA
ACTGTGCCACCTTTAATCCTACAGATGATCTTGTCTTAAATGATGGCGTCCTCTGGGATGTCCGCTCTGC
ACAGGCCATCCACAAGTTTGACAAGTTCAATATGAACATCAGTGGTGTTTTCCATCCAAATGGACTGGAG
GTGATCATTAATACTGAGATTTGGGACCTTCGAACTTTTCATCTTTTGCATACTGTTCCCGCTCTGGATC
AGTGTCGCGTGGTGTTCAATCACACGGGAACAGTGATGTATGGAGCTATGTTGCAGGCAGATGATGAAGA
TGACTTAATGGAAGAGAGGATGAAAAGCCCCTTTGGGTCATCCTTCCGAACATTTAATGCAACTGACTAC
AAACCTATAGCAACCATTGATGTGAAACGGAACATCTTTGACCTGTGTACAGACACCAAAGACTGCTATC
TTGCTGTCATTGAGAATCAAGGCAGCATGGATGCCCTGAACATGGACACAGTATGCAGGCTGTATGAAGT
GGGCAGGCAGCGTCTGGCAGAGGATGAGGATGAAGAGGAGGACCAGGAAGAGGAAGAACAGGAGGAAGAA
GATGATGATGAAGATGATGATGACACCGATGATTTAGATGAGCTTGACACTGACCAGTTGCTGGAGGCGG
AGTTGGAGGAGGACGACAATAATGAGAACGCAGGGGAAGATGGGGACAATGACTTCTCTCCCTCTGATGA
GGAGCTAGCAAACCTTCTAGAGGAGGGAGAGGACGGGGAGGATGAAGACTCTGATGCAGATGAGGAGGTG
GAACTGATCCTGGGGGACACTGACAGCTCTGACAACTCTGATTTGGAAGATGACATCATCTTATCTCTGA
ATGAGTCTAGATTTGGGCCCAATTCCTGCAGGCGAGCTCTCGGCTCGAGCGGCGTCTTCACACTCGAAGA
TTTCGTTGGGGACTGGCGACAGACAGCCGGCTACAACCTGGACCAAGTCCTTGAACAGGGAGGTGTGTCC
AGTTTGTTTCAGAATCTCGGGGTGTCCGTAACTCCGATCCAAAGGATTGTCCTGAGCGGTGAAAATGGGC
TGAAGATCGACATCCATGTCATCATCCCGTATGAAGGTCTGAGCGGCGACCAAATGGGCCAGATCGAAAA
AATTTTTAAGGTGGTGTACCCTGTGGATGATCATCACTTTAAGGTGATCCTGCACTATGGCACACTGGTA
ATCGACGGGGTTACGCCGAACATGATCGACTATTTCGGACGGCCGTATGAAGGCATCGCCGTGTTCGACG
GCAAAAAGATCACTGTAACAGGGACCCTGTGGAACGGCAACAAAATTATCGACGAGCGCCTGATCAACCC
CGACGGCTCCCTGCTGTTCCGAGTAACCATCAACGGAGTGACCGGCTGGCGGCTGTGCGAACGCATTCTG
GCGTAAGGCCGCGACTCTAGGGCATGCAAGCTGATCCGGCTGCTAACAAAGCCCGAAAGGAAGCTGAGTT
GGCTGCTGCCACCGCTGAGCAATAACTAGCATAACCCCTTGGGGCGGCCGCTTCGAGCAGACATGATAAG
ATACATTGATGAGTTTGGACAAACCACAACTAGAATGCAGTGAAAAAAATGCTTTATTTGTGAAATTTGT
GATGCTATTGCTTTATTTGTAACCATTATAAGCTGCAATAAACAAGTTAACAACAACAATTGCATTCATT
TTATGTTTCAGGTTCAGGGGGAGATGTGGGAGGTTTTTTTAAGCAAGTAAAACCTCTACAAATGTGGTAA
AATCGAATTTTAACAAAATATTAACGCTTACAATTTCCTGATGCGGTATTTTCTCCTTACGCATCTGTGC
GGTATTTCACACCGCATACGCGGATCTGCGCAGCACCATGGCCTGAAATAACCTCTGAAAGAGGAACTTG
GTTAGGTACCTTCTGAGGCGGAAAGAACCAGCTGTGGAATGTGTGTCAGTTAGGGTGTGGAAAGTCCCCA
GGCTCCCCAGCAGGCAGAAGTATGCAAAGCATGCATCTCAATTAGTCAGCAACCAGGTGTGGAAAGTCCC
CAGGCTCCCCAGCAGGCAGAAGTATGCAAAGCATGCATCTCAATTAGTCAGCAACCATAGTCCCGCCCCT
AACTCCGCCCATCCCGCCCCTAACTCCGCCCAGTTCCGCCCATTCTCCGCCCCATGGCTGACTAATTTTT
TTTATTTATGCAGAGGCCGAGGCCGCCTCGGCCTCTGAGCTATTCCAGAAGTAGTGAGGAGGCTTTTTTG
GAGGCCTAGGCTTTTGCAAAAAGCTCGATTCTTCTGACACTAGCGCCACCATGAAGAAGCCCGAACTCAC
CGCTACCAGCGTTGAAAAATTTCTCATCGAGAAGTTCGACAGTGTGAGCGACCTGATGCAGTTGTCGGAG
GGCGAAGAGAGCCGAGCCTTCAGCTTCGATGTCGGCGGACGCGGCTATGTACTGCGGGTGAATAGCTGCG
CTGATGGCTTCTACAAAGACCGCTACGTGTACCGCCACTTCGCCAGCGCTGCACTACCCATCCCCGAAGT
GTTGGACATCGGCGAGTTCAGCGAGAGCCTGACATACTGCATCAGTAGACGCGCCCAAGGCGTTACTCTC
CAAGACCTCCCCGAAACAGAGCTGCCTGCTGTGTTACAGCCTGTCGCCGAAGCTATGGATGCTATTGCCG
CCGCCGACCTCAGTCAAACCAGCGGCTTCGGCCCATTCGGGCCCCAAGGCATCGGCCAGTACACAACCTG
GCGGGATTTCATTTGCGCCATTGCTGATCCCCATGTCTACCACTGGCAGACCGTGATGGACGACACCGTG
TCCGCCAGCGTAGCTCAAGCCCTGGACGAACTGATGCTGTGGGCCGAAGACTGTCCCGAGGTGCGCCACC
TCGTCCATGCCGACTTCGGCAGCAACAACGTCCTGACCGACAACGGCCGCATCACCGCCGTAATCGACTG
GTCCGAAGCTATGTTCGGGGACAGTCAGTACGAGGTGGCCAACATCTTCTTCTGGCGGCCCTGGCTGGCT
TGCATGGAGCAGCAGACTCGCTACTTCGAGCGCCGGCATCCCGAGCTGGCCGGCAGCCCTCGTCTGCGAG
CCTACATGCTGCGCATCGGCCTGGATCAGCTCTACCAGAGCCTCGTGGACGGCAACTTCGACGATGCTGC
CTGGGCTCAAGGCCGCTGCGATGCCATCGTCCGCAGCGGGGCCGGCACCGTCGGTCGCACACAAATCGCT
CGCCGGAGCGCAGCCGTATGGACCGACGGCTGCGTCGAGGTGCTGGCCGACAGCGGCAACCGCCGGCCCA
GTACACGACCGCGCGCTAAGGAGGTAGGTCGAGTTTAGACTCTAGCCATCACGATGGCCGCAATAAAATA
TCTTTATTTTCATTACATCTGTGTGTTGGTTTTTTGTGTGAATCGATAGCGATAAGGATCCTCTTTGCGC
TTGCGTTTTCCCTTGTCCAGATAGCCCAGTAGCTGACATTCATCCGGGGTCAGCACCGTTTCTGCGGACT
GGCTTTCTACGTAATGGTTTCTTAGACGTCAGGTGGCACTTTTCGGGGAAATGTGCGCGGAACCCCTATT
TGTTTATTTTTCTAAATACATTCAAATATGTATCCGCTCATGAGACAATAACCCTGATAAATGCTTCAAT
AATATTGAAAAAGGAAGAGTATGAGTATTCAACATTTCCGTGTCGCCCTTATTCCCTTTTTTGCGGCATT
TTGCCTTCCTGTTTTTGCTCACCCAGAAACGCTGGTGAAAGTAAAAGATGCTGAAGATCAGTTGGGTGCA
CGAGTGGGTTACATCGAACTGGATCTCAACAGCGGTAAGATCCTTGAGAGTTTTCGCCCCGAAGAACGTT
TTCCAATGATGAGCACTTTCAAAGTTCTGCTATGTGGCGCGGTATTATCCCGTATTGACGCCGGGCAAGA
GCAACTCGGTCGCCGCATACACTATTCTCAGAATGACTTGGTTGAGTACTCACCAGTCACAGAAAAGCAT
CTTACGGATGGCATGACAGTAAGAGAATTATGCAGTGCTGCCATAACCATGAGTGATAACACTGCGGCCA
ACTTACTTCTGACAACTATCGGAGGACCGAAGGAGCTAACCGCTTTTTTGCACAACATGGGGGATCATGT
AACTCGCCTTGATCGTTGGGAACCGGAGCTGAATGAAGCCATACCAAACGACGAGCGTGACACCACGATG
CCTGTAGCAATGGCAACAACGTTGCGCAAACTATTAACTGGCGAACTACTTACTCTAGCTTCCCGGCAAC
AATTAATAGACTGGATGGAGGCGGATAAAGTTGCAGGACCACTTCTGCGCTCGGCCCTTCCGGCTGGCTG
GTTTATTGCTGATAAATCTGGAGCCGGTGAGCGTGGGTCTCGCGGTATCATTGCAGCACTGGGGCCAGAT
GGTAAGCCCTCCCGTATCGTAGTTATCTACACGACGGGGAGTCAGGCAACTATGGATGAACGAAATAGAC
AGATCGCTGAGATAGGTGCCTCACTGATTAAGCATTGGTAATTCGAAATGACCGACCAAGCGACGCCCAA
CCGGTATCAGCTCACTCAAAGGCGGTAATACGGTTATCCACAGAATCAGGGGATAACGCAGGAAAGAACA
TGTGAGCAAAAGGCCAGCAAAAGGCCAGGAACCGTAAAAAGGCCGCGTTGCTGGCGTTTTTCCATAGGCT
CCGCCCCCCTGACGAGCATCACAAAAATCGACGCTCAAGTCAGAGGTGGCGAAACCCGACAGGACTATAA
AGATACCAGGCGTTTCCCCCTGGAAGCTCCCTCGTGCGCTCTCCTGTTCCGACCCTGCCGCTTACCGGAT
ACCTGTCCGCCTTTCTCCCTTCGGGAAGCGTGGCGCTTTCTCATAGCTCACGCTGTAGGTATCTCAGTTC
GGTGTAGGTCGTTCGCTCCAAGCTGGGCTGTGTGCACGAACCCCCCGTTCAGCCCGACCGCTGCGCCTTA
TCCGGTAACTATCGTCTTGAGTCCAACCCGGTAAGACACGACTTATCGCCACTGGCAGCAGCCACTGGTA
ACAGGATTAGCAGAGCGAGGTATGTAGGCGGTGCTACAGAGTTCTTGAAGTGGTGGCCTAACTACGGCTA
CACTAGAAGGACAGTATTTGGTATCTGCGCTCTGCTGAAGCCAGTTACCTTCGGAAAAAGAGTTGGTAGC
TCTTGATCCGGCAAACAAACCACCGCTGGTAGCGGTGGTTTTTTTGTTTGCAAGCAGCAGATTACGCGCA
GAAAAAAAGGATTTCAAGAAGATCCTTTGATCTTTTCTACGGGGTCTGACGCTCAGTGGAACGAAAACTC
ACGTTAAGGGATTTTGGTCATGAGATTATCAAAAAGGATCTTCACCTAGATCCTTTTATAGTCCGGAAAT
ACAGGAACGCACGCTGGATGGCCCTTCGCTGGGATGGTGAAACCATGAAAAATGGCAGCTTCAGTGGATT
AAGTGGGGGTAATGTGGCCTGTACCCTCTGGTTGCATAGGTATTCATACGGTTAAAATTTATCAGGCGCG
ATTGCGGCAGTTTTTCGGGTGGTTTGTTGCCATTTTTACCTGTCTGCTGCCGTGATCGCGCTGAACGCGT
TTTAGCGGTGCGTACAATTAAGGGATTATGGTAAATCCACTTACTGTCTGCCCTCGTAGCCATCGAGATA
AACCGCAGTACTCCGGCCACGATGCGTCCGGCGTAGAGGATCGAGATCT
