>Addgene plasmid #210950 | pNLF1-C_DCAF1:1-1507 | depositor partial sequence | sequence record 411380 | Insert sequence
ATGACTACAGTAGTGGTACATGTGGACTCCAAAGCTGAGCTCACTACCCTGCTGGAGCAGTGGGAAAAGG
AACATGGCAGTGGGCAGGACATGGTACCTATCCTTACCAGGATGTCTCAATTGATTGAAAAAGAAACTGA
AGAGTATCGTAAAGGGGATCCAGACCCATTTGATGATCGACATCCTGGTCGAGCTGATCCAGAGTGTATG
CTGGGCCACTTGCTGAGAATACTCTTCAAGAATGATGATTTCATGAATGCACTGGTGAATGCATATGTGA
TGACAAGCCGAGAGCCCCCTTTAAACACTGCAGCTTGCAGACTCCTATTAGACATCATGCCAGGGCTGGA
AACTGCTGTCGTCTTTCAAGAAAAGGAGGGAATTGTCGAGAATCTTTTCAAATGGGCCCGAGAGGCCGAT
CAACCATTGAGGACATATTCTACTGGACTGTTAGGAGGTGCTATGGAAAATCAAGACATTGCTGCCAACT
ATAGAGATGAAAATTCACAGCTGGTGGCAATAGTGCTTCGAAGACTGAGGGAGCTACAGCTACAGGAAGT
GGCTTTGCGGCAGGAAAACAAGCGTCCCAGTCCACGGAAGCTCTCTTCTGAACCCCTTTTGCCTCTGGAT
GAGGAGGCTGTGGATATGGACTATGGTGACATGGCTGTAGATGTAGTGGATGGAGACCAAGAGGAAGCTT
CTGGAGACATGGAGATCTCCTTTCATCTTGATTCAGGCCACAAGACTAGTAGCAGAGTGAACTCAACAAC
CAAACCTGAGGATGGAGGATTAAAGAAAAACAAGTCAGCAAAACAGGGTGACAGAGAGAACTTTAGGAAA
GCCAAGCAAAAGTTGGGTTTCTCATCTTCTGATCCAGATCGCATGTTTGTTGAGCTGTCTAATAGCAGTT
GGTCAGAAATGTCTCCCTGGGTGATTGGCACCAATTATACCCTTTATCCTATGACTCCTGCTATCGAGCA
GCGACTCATTCTCCAATATTTGACCCCTCTAGGAGAATATCAGGAGCTACTTCCCATATTCATGCAACTT
GGATCACGGGAGCTGATGATGTTCTATATTGACCTGAAGCAAACTAATGATGTCCTGCTTACATTTGAGG
CACTAAAGCACCTAGCATCTCTCCTGCTCCATAACAAATTTGCCACAGAATTTGTTGCGCATGGTGGAGT
ACAGAAATTACTGGAAATACCTCGTCCTTCTATGGCTGCAACCGGTGTGTCTATGTGTTTGTATTACCTA
TCCTACAATCAGGATGCCATGGAAAGAGTTTGCATGCATCCCCACAATGTTCTGTCTGATGTGGTGAACT
ATACCCTGTGGTTAATGGAGTGTTCTCATGCTTCAGGATGCTGCCATGCTACCATGTTTTTTTCAATTTG
CTTCTCATTTCGGGCCGTCTTGGAGCTCTTTGACCGCTATGATGGTCTTCGTCGTCTGGTGAACTTGATC
AGTACTTTGGAGATTCTAAATTTGGAAGATCAGGGTGCACTTCTGAGTGATGATGAAATATTTGCTAGCC
GCCAAACTGGGAAACATACCTGCATGGCCTTGCGCAAATACTTTGAGGCTCACCTGGCCATTAAATTGGA
ACAAGTGAAGCAGTCACTTCAGAGGACTGAGGGTGGCATTCTTGTCCACCCACAACCCCCGTACAAGGCA
TGCTCATATACTCATGAACAGATTGTGGAAATGATGGAATTTTTGATAGAATATGGCCCAGCGCAGCTAT
ATTGGGAACCAGCTGAAGTTTTCCTCAAACTTTCTTGTGTGCAACTCTTGTTGCAGCTTATTTCTATTGC
CTGCAATTGGAAGACCTATTATGCAAGGAATGACACTGTGCGCTTTGCTTTGGATGTCCTGGCTATTCTT
ACTGTGGTGCCAAAAATCCAGCTCCAGTTGGCAGAATCAGTGGACGTGTTGGATGAGGCTGGATCTACAG
TCTCTACTGTAGGTATCAGCATTATTTTGGGAGTGGCTGAGGGTGAGTTCTTCATCCATGATGCTGAAAT
TCAGAAGTCAGCACTTCAGATTATCATCAATTGTGTGTGTGGCCCAGATAACCGAATATCCAGTATTGGT
AAATTTATCTCTGGTACTCCTCGGAGAAAGCTGCCTCAGAACCCTAAAAGCAGTGAGCACACCCTGGCCA
AGATGTGGAATGTGGTTCAGTCCAACAACGGCATCAAGGTGCTCCTGTCCTTACTGTCCATTAAGATGCC
CATCACAGATGCAGACCAAATCCGGGCCCTGGCCTGCAAAGCCCTAGTGGGCCTGTCTCGCAGTAGCACT
GTCCGGCAGATCATCAGTAAACTGCCCCTTTTCAGCAGCTGCCAGATCCAGCAGCTGATGAAGGAGCCTG
TGCTGCAGGACAAGCGCAGTGACCATGTCAAGTTCTGCAAGTATGCTGCTGAACTCATTGAACGGGTGTC
AGGAAAACCACTTCTCATTGGCACTGATGTTTCCCTAGCACGACTGCAGAAAGCAGATGTTGTTGCCCAG
TCAAGGATCTCCTTCCCTGAGAAAGAGCTGCTTTTGTTGATACGAAACCATCTTATTTCTAAAGGGCTTG
GAGAAACAGCAACCGTGCTGACAAAAGAGGCTGACCTGCCCATGACTGCTGCCTCCCATTCTTCTGCCTT
TACCCCAGTCACTGCTGCTGCTTCTCCTGTCTCTCTACCCCGAACCCCTCGTATCGCTAATGGCATTGCA
ACTCGTCTGGGCAGCCATGCTGCTGTGGGTGCCTCTGCGCCTTCTGCCCCTACTGCTCATCCTCAGCCAC
GGCCCCCCCAGGGTCCGCTAGCTCTGCCCGGCCCATCTTATGCAGGCAACTCCCCTTTGATTGGTAGAAT
CAGTTTTATCAGAGAGAGGCCATCACCCTGCAATGGCAGGAAAATCAGAGTGTTGCGGCAGAAGTCGGAC
CATGGTGCCTACAGCCAAAGCCCAGCCATAAAAAAACAGCTGGACAGACATCTTCCTTCCCCACCTACGC
TGGACAGTATAATCACAGAGTATCTTAGAGAACAACATGCTCGCTGCAAGAATCCAGTTGCCACCTGCCC
ACCTTTCTCCCTCTTTACTCCTCACCAATGTCCTGAGCCAAAACAGAGGCGGCAAGCGCCAATAAACTTT
ACGTCAAGGCTAAACCGCAGGGCATCATTTCCAAAGTATGGAGGGGTGGATGGCGGATGCTTTGATAGGC
ACCTTATCTTTAGCAGATTCCGTCCTATTTCAGTGTTCCGGGAAGCCAATGAAGATGAGAGTGGCTTCAC
CTGCTGTGCATTCTCAGCACGGGAGCGGTTCCTGATGCTTGGCACCTGCACAGGGCAGCTGAAGCTCTAT
AATGTGTTTAGTGGACAGGAGGAGGCCAGCTATAACTGTCACAACTCAGCCATCACACATCTTGAACCTT
CCAGGGATGGGTCCTTGCTGCTGACATCTGCTACTTGGAGCCAGCCTTTGTCTGCACTTTGGGGAATGAA
GTCAGTATTTGATATGAAGCATTCCTTCACAGAAGATCACTATGTTGAGTTCAGTAAGCACTCCCAGGAT
CGGGTCATCGGCACAAAAGGAGACATTGCCCACATTTATGATATTCAGACTGGCAACAAGCTGTTGACTC
TGTTTAACCCAGATCTTGCCAACAACTACAAGAGGAACTGTGCCACCTTTAATCCTACAGATGATCTTGT
CTTAAATGATGGCGTCCTCTGGGATGTCCGCTCTGCACAGGCCATCCACAAGTTTGACAAGTTCAATATG
AACATCAGTGGTGTTTTCCATCCAAATGGACTGGAGGTGATCATTAATACTGAGATTTGGGACCTTCGAA
CTTTTCATCTTTTGCATACTGTTCCCGCTCTGGATCAGTGTCGCGTGGTGTTCAATCACACGGGAACAGT
GATGTATGGAGCTATGTTGCAGGCAGATGATGAAGATGACTTAATGGAAGAGAGGATGAAAAGCCCCTTT
GGGTCATCCTTCCGAACATTTAATGCAACTGACTACAAACCTATAGCAACCATTGATGTGAAACGGAACA
TCTTTGACCTGTGTACAGACACCAAAGACTGCTATCTTGCTGTCATTGAGAATCAAGGCAGCATGGATGC
CCTGAACATGGACACAGTATGCAGGCTGTATGAAGTGGGCAGGCAGCGTCTGGCAGAGGATGAGGATGAA
GAGGAGGACCAGGAAGAGGAAGAACAGGAGGAAGAAGATGATGATGAAGATGATGATGACACCGATGATT
TAGATGAGCTTGACACTGACCAGTTGCTGGAGGCGGAGTTGGAGGAGGACGACAATAATGAGAACGCAGG
GGAAGATGGGGACAATGACTTCTCTCCCTCTGATGAGGAGCTAGCAAACCTTCTAGAGGAGGGAGAGGAC
GGGGAGGATGAAGACTCTGATGCAGATGAGGAGGTGGAACTGATCCTGGGGGACACTGACAGCTCTGACA
ACTCTGATTTGGAAGATGACATCATCTTATCTCTGAATGAG
